>Addgene plasmid #218959 | pQE81XN-mGold | addgene full sequence | sequence record 445675 | Addgene NGS Result
CTCGAGAAATCATAAAAAATTTATTTGCTTTGTGAGCGGATAACAATTATAATAGATTCAATTGTGAGCG
GATAACAATTTCACACAGAATTCATTAAAGAGGAGAAATTAACTATGAGAGGATCTCACCATCACCATCA
CCATACGGATCCACTAGTCGCCACCATGGTGAGCAAGGGCGAGGAGCTGTTCACCGGGGTGGTGCCCATC
CTGGTCGAGCTGGACGGCGACGTAAACGGCCACAAGTTCAGCGTGTCCGGCGAGGGCGAGGGCGATGCCA
CCTACGGCAAGCTGACCCTGAAGTTCATCTGCACCACCGGCAAGCTGCCCGTGCCCTGGCCCACCCTCGT
GACCAGCCTGGGCTACGGCCTGCAGTGCTTCGCCCGCTACCCCGACCACATGAAGCAGCACGACTTCTTC
AAGTCCGCCATGCCCGAAGGCTACGTCCAGGAGCGCACCATCTTCTTCAAGGACGACGGCAACTACAAGA
CCCGCGCCGAGGTGAAGTTCGAGGGCGACACCCTGGTGAACCGCATCGAGCTGAAGGGCATCGACTTCAA
GGAGGACGGCAACATCCTGGGGCACAAGCTGGAGTACAACTACAACAGCCACAACGTCTATATCACCGCC
GACAAGCAGAAGAACGGCATCAAGGCCAACTTCAAGATCCGCCACAACATCGAGGACGGCGGCGTGCAGC
TCGCCGACCACTACCAGCAGAACACCCCCATCGGCGACGGCCCCGTGCTGCTGCCCGACAACCACTACCT
GAGCTACCAGTCCAAGCTGAGCAAAGACCCCAACGAGAAGCGCGATCACATGGTCCTGCTGGAGTTCGTG
ACCGCCGCCGGGATCACTCTCGGCATGGACGAGCTGTACAAGTAAAGCGGCCGCGACTCTAGATCACTCG
GTACCCCGGGTCGACCTGCAGCCAAGCTTAATTAGCTGAGCTTGGACTCCTGTTGATAGATCCAGTAATG
ACCTCAGAACTCCATCTGGATTTGTTCAGAACGCTCGGTTGCCGCCGGGCGTTTTTTATTGGTGAGAATC
CAAGCTAGCTTGGCGAGATTTTCAGGAGCTAAGGAAGCTAAAATGGAGAAAAAAATCACTGGATATACCA
CCGTTGATATATCCCAATGGCATCGTAAAGAACATTTTGAGGCATTTCAGTCAGTTGCTCAATGTACCTA
TAACCAGACCGTTCAGCTGGATATTACGGCCTTTTTAAAGACCGTAAAGAAAAATAAGCACAAGTTTTAT
CCGGCCTTTATTCACATTCTTGCCCGCCTGATGAATGCTCATCCGGAATTTCGTATGGCAATGAAAGACG
GTGAGCTGGTGATATGGGATAGTGTTCACCCTTGTTACACCGTTTTCCATGAGCAAACTGAAACGTTTTC
ATCGCTCTGGAGTGAATACCACGACGATTTCCGGCAGTTTCTACACATATATTCGCAAGATGTGGCGTGT
TACGGTGAAAACCTGGCCTATTTCCCTAAAGGGTTTATTGAGAATATGTTTTTCGTCTCAGCCAATCCCT
GGGTGAGTTTCACCAGTTTTGATTTAAACGTGGCCAATATGGACAACTTCTTCGCCCCCGTTTTCACTAT
GGGCAAATATTATACGCAAGGCGACAAGGTGCTGATGCCGCTGGCGATTCAGGTTCATCATGCCGTTTGT
GATGGCTTCCATGTCGGCAGAATGCTTAATGAATTACAACAGTACTGCGATGAGTGGCAGGGCGGGGCGT
AATTTTTTTAAGGCAGTTATTGGTGCCCTTAAACGCCTGGGGTAATGACTCTCTAGCTTGAGGCATCAAA
TAAAACGAAAGGCTCAGTCGAAAGACTGGGCCTTTCGTTTTATCTGTTGTTTGTCGGTGAACGCTCTCCT
GAGTAGGACAAATCCGCCCTCTAGATTACGTGCAGTCGATGATAAGCTGTCAAACATGAGAATTGTGCCT
AATGAGTGAGCTAACTTACATTAATTGCGTTGCGCTCACTGCCCGCTTTCCAGTCGGGAAACCTGTCGTG
CCAGCTGCATTAATGAATCGGCCAACGCGCGGGGAGAGGCGGTTTGCGTATTGGGCGCCAGGGTGGTTTT
TCTTTTCACCAGTGAGACGGGCAACAGCTGATTGCCCTTCACCGCCTGGCCCTGAGAGAGTTGCAGCAAG
CGGTCCACGCTGGTTTGCCCCAGCAGGCGAAAATCCTGTTTGATGGTGGTTAACGGCGGGATATAACATG
AGCTGTCTTCGGTATCGTCGTATCCCACTACCGAGATATCCGCACCAACGCGCAGCCCGGACTCGGTAAT
GGCGCGCATTGCGCCCAGCGCCATCTGATCGTTGGCAACCAGCATCGCAGTGGGAACGATGCCCTCATTC
AGCATTTGCATGGTTTGTTGAAAACCGGACATGGCACTCCAGTCGCCTTCCCGTTCCGCTATCGGCTGAA
TTTGATTGCGAGTGAGATATTTATGCCAGCCAGCCAGACGCAGACGCGCCGAGACAGAACTTAATGGGCC
CGCTAACAGCGCGATTTGCTGGTGACCCAATGCGACCAGATGCTCCACGCCCAGTCGCGTACCGTCTTCA
TGGGAGAAAATAATACTGTTGATGGGTGTCTGGTCAGAGACATCAAGAAATAACGCCGGAACATTAGTGC
AGGCAGCTTCCACAGCAATGGCATCCTGGTCATCCAGCGGATAGTTAATGATCAGCCCACTGACGCGTTG
CGCGAGAAGATTGTGCACCGCCGCTTTACAGGCTTCGACGCCGCTTCGTTCTACCATCGACACCACCACG
CTGGCACCCAGTTGATCGGCGCGAGATTTAATCGCCGCGACAATTTGCGACGGCGCGTGCAGGGCCAGAC
TGGAGGTGGCAACGCCAATCAGCAACGACTGTTTGCCCGCCAGTTGTTGTGCCACGCGGTTGGGAATGTA
ATTCAGCTCCGCCATCGCCGCTTCCACTTTTTCCCGCGTTTTCGCAGAAACGTGGCTGGCCTGGTTCACC
ACGCGGGAAACGGTCTGATAAGAGACACCGGCATACTCTGCGACATCGTATAACGTTACTGGTTTCACAT
TCACCACCCTGAATTGACTCTCTTCCGGGCGCTATCATGCCATACCGCGAAAGGTTTTGCACCATTCGAT
GGTGTCGGAATTTCGGGCAGCGTTGGGTCCTGGCCACGGGTGCGCATGATCTAGAGCTGCCTCGCGCGTT
TCGGTGATGACGGTGAAAACCTCTGACACATGCAGCTCCCGGAGACGGTCACAGCTTGTCTGTAAGCGGA
TGCCGGGAGCAGACAAGCCCGTCAGGGCGCGTCAGCGGGTGTTGGCGGGTGTCGGGGCGCAGCCATGACC
CAGTCACGTAGCGATAGCGGAGTGTATACTGGCTTAACTATGCGGCATCAGAGCAGATTGTACTGAGAGT
GCACCATATGCGGTGTGAAATACCGCACAGATGCGTAAGGAGAAAATACCGCATCAGGCGCTCTTCCGCT
TCCTCGCTCACTGACTCGCTGCGCTCGGTCGTTCGGCTGCGGCGAGCGGTATCAGCTCACTCAAAGGCGG
TAATACGGTTATCCACAGAATCAGGGGATAACGCAGGAAAGAACATGTGAGCAAAAGGCCAGCAAAAGGC
CAGGAACCGTAAAAAGGCCGCGTTGCTGGCGTTTTTCCATAGGCTCCGCCCCCCTGACGAGCATCACAAA
AATCGACGCTCAAGTCAGAGGTGGCGAAACCCGACAGGACTATAAAGATACCAGGCGTTTCCCCCTGGAA
GCTCCCTCGTGCGCTCTCCTGTTCCGACCCTGCCGCTTACCGGATACCTGTCCGCCTTTCTCCCTTCGGG
AAGCGTGGCGCTTTCTCATAGCTCACGCTGTAGGTATCTCAGTTCGGTGTAGGTCGTTCGCTCCAAGCTG
GGCTGTGTGCACGAACCCCCCGTTCAGCCCGACCGCTGCGCCTTATCCGGTAACTATCGTCTTGAGTCCA
ACCCGGTAAGACACGACTTATCGCCACTGGCAGCAGCCACTGGTAACAGGATTAGCAGAGCGAGGTATGT
AGGCGGTGCTACAGAGTTCTTGAAGTGGTGGCCTAACTACGGCTACACTAGAAGGACAGTATTTGGTATC
TGCGCTCTGCTGAAGCCAGTTACCTTCGGAAAAAGAGTTGGTAGCTCTTGATCCGGCAAACAAACCACCG
CTGGTAGCGGTGGTTTTTTTGTTTGCAAGCAGCAGATTACGCGCAGAAAAAAAGGATCTCAAGAAGATCC
TTTGATCTTTTCTACGGGGTCTGACGCTCAGTGGAACGAAAACTCACGTTAAGGGATTTTGGTCATGAGA
TTATCAAAAAGGATCTTCACCTAGATCCTTTTAAATTAAAAATGAAGTTTTAAATCAATCTAAAGTATAT
ATGAGTAAACTTGGTCTGACAGTTACCAATGCTTAATCAGTGAGGCACCTATCTCAGCGATCTGTCTATT
TCGTTCATCCATAGTTGCCTGACTCCCCGTCGTGTAGATAACTACGATACGGGAGGGCTTACCATCTGGC
CCCAGTGCTGCAATGATACCGCGAGACCCACGCTCACCGGCTCCAGATTTATCAGCAATAAACCAGCCAG
CCGGAAGGGCCGAGCGCAGAAGTGGTCCTGCAACTTTATCCGCCTCCATCCAGTCTATTAATTGTTGCCG
GGAAGCTAGAGTAAGTAGTTCGCCAGTTAATAGTTTGCGCAACGTTGTTGCCATTGCTACAGGCATCGTG
GTGTCACGCTCGTCGTTTGGTATGGCTTCATTCAGCTCCGGTTCCCAACGATCAAGGCGAGTTACATGAT
CCCCCATGTTGTGCAAAAAAGCGGTTAGCTCCTTCGGTCCTCCGATCGTTGTCAGAAGTAAGTTGGCCGC
AGTGTTATCACTCATGGTTATGGCAGCACTGCATAATTCTCTTACTGTCATGCCATCCGTAAGATGCTTT
TCTGTGACTGGTGAGTACTCAACCAAGTCATTCTGAGAATAGTGTATGCGGCGACCGAGTTGCTCTTGCC
CGGCGTCAATACGGGATAATACCGCGCCACATAGCAGAACTTTAAAAGTGCTCATCATTGGAAAACGTTC
TTCGGGGCGAAAACTCTCAAGGATCTTACCGCTGTTGAGATCCAGTTCGATGTAACCCACTCGTGCACCC
AACTGATCTTCAGCATCTTTTACTTTCACCAGCGTTTCTGGGTGAGCAAAAACAGGAAGGCAAAATGCCG
CAAAAAAGGGAATAAGGGCGACACGGAAATGTTGAATACTCATACTCTTCCTTTTTCAATATTATTGAAG
CATTTATCAGGGTTATTGTCTCATGAGCGGATACATATTTGAATGTATTTAGAAAAATAAACAAATAGGG
GTTCCGCGCACATTTCCCCGAAAAGTGCCACCTGACGTCTAAGAAACCATTATTATCATGACATTAACCT
ATAAAAATAGGCGTATCACGAGGCCCTTTCGTCTTCAC
Features (pLannotate 1.2.2; 17 found; start..end, strand, type, name):
     10..54      +  promoter       T5 promoter: bacteriophage T5 promoter for E. coli RNA polymerase, with embedded lac operator
     62..78      +  protein_bind   lac operator: The lac repressor binds to the lac operator to inhibit transcription in E. coli. This inhibition can be relieved by adding lactose or isopropyl-β-D-thiogalactopyranoside (IPTG). lac repressor encoded by lacI
    127..144     +  CDS            6xHis: 6xHis affinity tag
    166..885     +  CDS            mGold: photostable derivative of mVenus (Lee et al., 2020) mammalian codon-optimized
    955..1049    +  terminator     lambda t0 terminator: transcription terminator from phage lambda
   1064..1092    +  promoter       cat promoter (fragment): promoter of the E. coli cat gene encoding chloramphenicol acetyltransferase
   1093..1749    +  CDS            cat: CAT_ECOLX - Experimental evidence at protein level: Swiss-Prot protein existence level 1. This enzyme is an effector of chloramphenicol resistance in bacteria. From Escherichia coli. This protein is used as a marker in many commonly used cloning vectors, such as pACYC184.
   1817..1903    +  terminator     rrnB T1 terminator: Escherichia coli rrnB; transcription terminator T1 from the E. coli rrnB gene
   1926..1943    -  promoter       tet promoter (fragment): E. coli promoter for tetracycline efflux protein gene
   1962..1983    -  protein_bind   CAP binding site: CAP binding activates transcription in the presence of cAMP. E. coli catabolite activator protein
   1996..3078    -  CDS            lacI: lac repressor; lacI; The lac repressor binds to the lac operator to inhibit transcription in E. coli. This inhibition can be relieved by adding lactose or isopropyl-β-D-thiogalactopyranoside (IPTG).
   3079..3156    -  promoter       lacIq promoter: lacI (mutant); In the lacIq allele, a single base change in the promoter boosts expression of the lacI gene about 10-fold.
   3205..3246    +  CDS            rop (fragment): Rop protein, which maintains plasmids at low copy number; rop
   3348..3488    +  misc_feature   bom: basis of mobility region from pBR322
   3674..4262    -  rep_origin     ori: high-copy-number ColE1/pMB1/pBR322/pUC origin of replication
   4433..5293    -  CDS            AmpR: β-lactamase; bla; confers resistance to ampicillin, carbenicillin, and related antibiotics
   5294..5398    -  promoter       AmpR promoter: bla
