[The description below was written by a language model from this plasmid's Addgene catalogue record and pLannotate feature annotations shown in this document.]
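Description:
pQE81XN-mGold is a bacterial expression plasmid of about 5.5 kb, built on the pQE81XN backbone, for producing a hexahistidine-tagged version of the yellow fluorescent protein mGold in E. coli. It replicates from a ColE1/pMB1-type origin, with an adjacent pBR322 bom region and only a fragment of rop, and is selected with ampicillin through a β-lactamase gene driven by its own promoter. The catalogue lists the copy number as unknown.

The expression cassette begins with a bacteriophage T5 promoter, which is recognised by the host E. coli RNA polymerase and carries an embedded lac operator, followed by a second lac operator. Downstream lie the 6xHis coding sequence and then the mGold open reading frame, placing the tag at the N-terminus. mGold is annotated as a photostable, mammalian codon-optimized derivative of mVenus, and the record indicates it was inserted between NcoI and NotI sites. Transcription ends at the phage lambda t0 terminator. The plasmid also carries lacI under the lacIq promoter, a mutant promoter that raises repressor output. This keeps the T5 promoter tightly repressed until IPTG or lactose is added, without depending on a repressor-overproducing host strain. A cat coding sequence preceded by only a fragment of its promoter, followed by the rrnB T1 terminator, sits downstream of the cassette. Chloramphenicol is not listed as a selection marker.

The stated purpose is bacterial expression of His-tagged mGold. The tag would allow recovery of the recombinant protein by immobilised metal affinity chromatography, for example for in vitro characterisation of the fluorescent protein, though the record does not detail specific applications.
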