Addgene plasmid #218959: pQE81XN-mGold
Purpose: Expresses Hisx6-Tagged mGold in bacteria
Depositing lab: Benjamin Glick. Depositing organization: University of Chicago.
Backbone
  Vector backbone: pQE81XN
  Vector type: Bacterial Expression
Growth in bacteria
  Bacterial resistance: Ampicillin, 100 μg/mL
  Growth temperature: 37°C
  Growth strain: DH5alpha
  Copy number: Unknown
Gene/Insert
  Gene/Insert name: mGold
  Promoter: T5
  Tag / fusion protein: 6X-His
  Cloning method: Restriction Enzyme; 5′ cloning site NcoI (unknown if destroyed); 3′ cloning site NotI (unknown if destroyed)
  Sequencing primers: 5′ AATAGATTCAATTGTGAGCGGATAACAATTTCA; 3′ ACCCGGGGTACCGAGTGATCTAGA
Terms and licenses: Academic/Nonprofit Terms; Industry Terms: Not Available to Industry
How to cite: pQE81XN-mGold was a gift from Benjamin Glick (Addgene plasmid # 218959 ; http://n2t.net/addgene:218959 ; RRID:Addgene_218959)
